Addgene plasmid #27529: pBS ZfHoxb9a
Depositing lab: Victoria Prince. Depositing organization: University of Chicago. Publication: Zebrafish hox genes: genomic organization and modified colinear expression patterns in the trunk. Prince VE, Joly L, Ekker M, Ho RK. Development. 1998 Feb . 125(3):407-20. PubMed 9425136.
Backbone
  Vector backbone: pBluescript
  Backbone size w/o insert (bp): 3000
  Vector type: Cloning vector
Growth in bacteria
  Bacterial resistance: Ampicillin, 100 μg/mL
  Growth temperature: 37°C
  Growth strain: DH5alpha
  Copy number: High Copy
Gene/Insert
  Gene/Insert name: Hoxb9a (alt name: 3' end clone)
  Species: D. rerio (zebrafish)
  Entrez Gene: hoxb9a (a.k.a. bz23, BZ-23, hoxb9, MGC113834, wu:fc06b03)
  Cloning method: Restriction Enzyme; 5′ cloning site NotI (unknown if destroyed)
  Sequencing primers: 5′ T7; 3′ T3
Terms and licenses: Academic/Nonprofit Terms; Industry Terms: Not Available to Industry
How to cite: pBS ZfHoxb9a was a gift from Victoria Prince (Addgene plasmid # 27529 ; http://n2t.net/addgene:27529 ; RRID:Addgene_27529)
