[The description below was written by a language model from this plasmid's Addgene catalogue record.]
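Description:
pBS ZfHoxb9a is a bacterial cloning plasmid built on the pBluescript backbone (about 3 kb without insert) that carries a fragment of the zebrafish (Danio rerio) hoxb9a gene. The record's alternative name, "3' end clone", indicates that the insert represents the 3' portion of the gene or its transcript rather than a full-length coding sequence, although the insert size and exact boundaries are not stated. The fragment was introduced by restriction cloning, with NotI recorded as the 5' cloning site; the 3' site is not given, and it is not known whether the NotI site survived. The plasmid is maintained at high copy number in E. coli and selected with ampicillin, as expected for pBluescript-type vectors.

The listed sequencing primers, T7 on the 5' side and T3 on the 3' side, reflect the standard pBluescript arrangement in which opposing T7 and T3 phage RNA polymerase promoters flank the multiple cloning site. This layout allows in vitro transcription of either strand of the insert, so clones of this kind are commonly used as templates for sense and antisense riboprobes. The record does not explicitly state the intended use, but the construct comes from work on the genomic organisation of zebrafish hox genes and their colinear expression patterns in the trunk, which is consistent with use as a probe template for detecting hoxb9a expression in embryos. There are no eukaryotic promoters, tags or reporters recorded, so it is not an expression vector. No feature table was provided, so these details rest on the catalogue fields alone.
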