>Addgene plasmid #27529 | pBS ZfHoxb9a | addgene partial sequence | sequence record 33938 | 27529 with T3
GCGGTGGCGGCCGCTCTGAACTAGTGGATCCCCCGGGCTGCAGGAATTCGATTCACGAGGTTGCTCGTCT
ACTGAACTTGACGGAGCGACAAGTAAAAATATGGTTCCAAAACAGAAGGATGAAAATGAAGAAAATGAAT
AAGGACCAGCCCAAAGAATAACGCAGACTGGTACTAGGCGTTCGAGCCATTTACAAGGAGTCTTTTAATC
TGGAAGCTGATACACCGTTGTTTCAATGCATTCAAGAGAAAACTCAAACGCGCACTCACACGCCATTTTC
CGTATGACTGGACATTGTTAAGTCTAGAGTAAAAGGAAGAGGTGAGATGATGAAAACCTCATGTCATCTC
TCCCTATACTATTATTGCATTTTATTACTTGTGTTAAAGAAACGAACATTGCATCAGGAAATAAACAGGT
GATTAAGAACTGCTTTCAACAAGCTAAAAAA
